>Addgene plasmid #160461 | pQE-60NA-mCherry2C | addgene full sequence | sequence record 326351 | Addgene NGS Result
CTCGAGAAATCATAAAAAATTTATTTGCTTTGTGAGCGGATAACAATTATAATAGATTCAATTGTGAGCG
GATAACAATTTCACACAGAATTCATTAAAGAGGAGAAATTAACCATGGATAGCACTGAGAGCGGCTCCAC
CGAGTCCGTCATCAAGGAGTTCATGCGCTTCAAGGTGCACATGGAGGGCTCCGTGAACGGCCACGAGTTC
GAGATCGAGGGCGAGGGCGAGGGCCGCCCCTACGAGGGCACCCAGACCGCCAAGCTGAAGGTGACCAAGG
GTGGCCCCCTGCCCTTCGCCTGGGACATCCTGTCCCCTCAGTTCATGTACGGCTCCAAGGCCTACGTGAA
GCACCCCGCCGACATCCCCGACTACTTGAAGCTGTCCTTCCCCGAGGGCTTCAAGTGGGAGCGCGTGATG
AACTTCGAGGACGGCGGCGTGGTGACCGTGACCCAGGACTCCTCCCTGCAGGACGGCGAGTTCATCTACA
AGGTGAAGCTGCGCGGCACCAACTTCCCCTCCGACGGCCCCGTAATGCAGAAGAAGACTATGGGCTGGGA
GGCCTCCTCCGAGCGGATGTACCCCGAGGACGGCGCCCTGAAGGGCGAGATCAAGCAGAGGCTGAAGCTG
AAGGACGGCGGCCACTACGACGCTGAGGTCAAGACCACCTACAAGGCCAAGAAGCCCGTGCAGCTGCCCG
GCGCCTACAACGTCAACATCAAGTTGGACATCACCTCCCACAACGAGGACTACACCATCGTGGAACAGTA
CGAACGCGCCGAGGGCCGCCACTCCGGCTCCCAGGGAGGAAGCGGAGGAAGTTAAGCGGCCGCAAGCTTA
ATTAGCTGAGCTTGGACTCCTGTTGATAGATCCAGTAATGACCTCAGAACTCCATCTGGATTTGTTCAGA
ACGCTCGGTTGCCGCCGGGCGTTTTTTATTGGTGAGAATCCAAGCTAGCTTGGCGAGATTTTCAGGAGCT
AAGGAAGCTAAAATGGAGAAAAAAATCACTGGATATACCACCGTTGATATATCCCAATGGCATCGTAAAG
AACATTTTGAGGCATTTCAGTCAGTTGCTCAATGTACCTATAACCAGACCGTTCAGCTGGATATTACGGC
CTTTTTAAAGACCGTAAAGAAAAATAAGCACAAGTTTTATCCGGCCTTTATTCACATTCTTGCCCGCCTG
ATGAATGCTCATCCGGAATTTCGTATGGCAATGAAAGACGGTGAGCTGGTGATATGGGATAGTGTTCACC
CTTGTTACACCGTTTTCCATGAGCAAACTGAAACGTTTTCATCGCTCTGGAGTGAATACCACGACGATTT
CCGGCAGTTTCTACACATATATTCGCAAGATGTGGCGTGTTACGGTGAAAACCTGGCCTATTTCCCTAAA
GGGTTTATTGAGAATATGTTTTTCGTCTCAGCCAATCCCTGGGTGAGTTTCACCAGTTTTGATTTAAACG
TGGCCAATATGGACAACTTCTTCGCCCCCGTTTTCACCATGCATGGGCAAATATTATACGCAAGGCGACA
AGGTGCTGATGCCGCTGGCGATTCAGGTTCATCATGCCGTTTGTGATGGCTTCCATGTCGGCAGAATGCT
TAATGAATTACAACAGTACTGCGATGAGTGGCAGGGCGGGGCGTAATTTTTTTAAGGCAGTTATTGGTGC
CCTTAAACGCCTGGGGTAATGACTCTCTAGCTTGAGGCATCAAATAAAACGAAAGGCTCAGTCGAAAGAC
TGGGCCTTTCGTTTTATCTGTTGTTTGTCGGTGAACGCTCTCCTGAGTAGGACAAATCCGCCCTCTAGAG
CTGCCTCGCGCGTTTCGGTGATGACGGTGAAAACCTCTGACACATGCAGCTCCCGGAGACGGTCACAGCT
TGTCTGTAAGCGGATGCCGGGAGCAGACAAGCCCGTCAGGGCGCGTCAGCGGGTGTTGGCGGGTGTCGGG
GCGCAGCCATGACCCAGTCACGTAGCGATAGCGGAGTGTATACTGGCTTAACTATGCGGCATCAGAGCAG
ATTGTACTGAGAGTGCACCATATGCGGTGTGAAATACCGCACAGATGCGTAAGGAGAAAATACCGCATCA
GGCGCTCTTCCGCTTCCTCGCTCACTGACTCGCTGCGCTCGGTCGTTCGGCTGCGGCGAGCGGTATCAGC
TCACTCAAAGGCGGTAATACGGTTATCCACAGAATCAGGGGATAACGCAGGAAAGAACATGTGAGCAAAA
GGCCAGCAAAAGGCCAGGAACCGTAAAAAGGCCGCGTTGCTGGCGTTTTTCCATAGGCTCCGCCCCCCTG
ACGAGCATCACAAAAATCGACGCTCAAGTCAGAGGTGGCGAAACCCGACAGGACTATAAAGATACCAGGC
GTTTCCCCCTGGAAGCTCCCTCGTGCGCTCTCCTGTTCCGACCCTGCCGCTTACCGGATACCTGTCCGCC
TTTCTCCCTTCGGGAAGCGTGGCGCTTTCTCATAGCTCACGCTGTAGGTATCTCAGTTCGGTGTAGGTCG
TTCGCTCCAAGCTGGGCTGTGTGCACGAACCCCCCGTTCAGCCCGACCGCTGCGCCTTATCCGGTAACTA
TCGTCTTGAGTCCAACCCGGTAAGACACGACTTATCGCCACTGGCAGCAGCCACTGGTAACAGGATTAGC
AGAGCGAGGTATGTAGGCGGTGCTACAGAGTTCTTGAAGTGGTGGCCTAACTACGGCTACACTAGAAGGA
CAGTATTTGGTATCTGCGCTCTGCTGAAGCCAGTTACCTTCGGAAAAAGAGTTGGTAGCTCTTGATCCGG
CAAACAAACCACCGCTGGTAGCGGTGGTTTTTTTGTTTGCAAGCAGCAGATTACGCGCAGAAAAAAAGGA
TCTCAAGAAGATCCTTTGATCTTTTCTACGGGGTCTGACGCTCAGTGGAACGAAAACTCACGTTAAGGGA
TTTTGGTCATGAGATTATCAAAAAGGATCTTCACCTAGATCCTTTTAAATTAAAAATGAAGTTTTAAATC
AATCTAAAGTATATATGAGTAAACTTGGTCTGACAGTTACCAATGCTTAATCAGTGAGGCACCTATCTCA
GCGATCTGTCTATTTCGTTCATCCATAGTTGCCTGACTCCCCGTCGTGTAGATAACTACGATACGGGAGG
GCTTACCATCTGGCCCCAGTGCTGCAATGATACCGCGAGACCCACGCTCACCGGCTCCAGATTTATCAGC
AATAAACCAGCCAGCCGGAAGGGCCGAGCGCAGAAGTGGTCCTGCAACTTTATCCGCCTCCATCCAGTCT
ATTAATTGTTGCCGGGAAGCTAGAGTAAGTAGTTCGCCAGTTAATAGTTTGCGCAACGTTGTTGCCATTG
CTACAGGCATCGTGGTGTCACGCTCGTCGTTTGGTATGGCTTCATTCAGCTCCGGTTCCCAACGATCAAG
GCGAGTTACATGATCCCCCATGTTGTGCAAAAAAGCGGTTAGCTCCTTCGGTCCTCCGATCGTTGTCAGA
AGTAAGTTGGCCGCAGTGTTATCACTCATGGTTATGGCAGCACTGCATAATTCTCTTACTGTCATGCCAT
CCGTAAGATGCTTTTCTGTGACTGGTGAGTACTCAACCAAGTCATTCTGAGAATAGTGTATGCGGCGACC
GAGTTGCTCTTGCCCGGCGTCAATACGGGATAATACCGCGCCACATAGCAGAACTTTAAAAGTGCTCATC
ATTGGAAAACGTTCTTCGGGGCGAAAACTCTCAAGGATCTTACCGCTGTTGAGATCCAGTTCGATGTAAC
CCACTCGTGCACCCAACTGATCTTCAGCATCTTTTACTTTCACCAGCGTTTCTGGGTGAGCAAAAACAGG
AAGGCAAAATGCCGCAAAAAAGGGAATAAGGGCGACACGGAAATGTTGAATACTCATACTCTTCCTTTTT
CAATATTATTGAAGCATTTATCAGGGTTATTGTCTCATGAGCGGATACATATTTGAATGTATTTAGAAAA
ATAAACAAATAGGGGTTCCGCGCACATTTCCCCGAAAAGTGCCACCTGCTAAGAAACCATTATTATCATG
ACATTAACCTATAAAAATAGGCGTATCACGAGGCCCTTTCGTCTTCAC
Features (pLannotate 1.2.2; 12 found; start..end, strand, type, name):
     10..54      +  promoter       T5 promoter: bacteriophage T5 promoter for E. coli RNA polymerase, with embedded lac operator
     62..78      +  protein_bind   lac operator: The lac repressor binds to the lac operator to inhibit transcription in E. coli. This inhibition can be relieved by adding lactose or isopropyl-β-D-thiogalactopyranoside (IPTG). lac repressor encoded by lacI
    115..825     +  CDS            mCherry2C: mCherry derivative in which the N- and C-termini have been modified to reduce cytotoxicity (Valbuena et al., 2020) preserves the original mammalian codon optimization
    855..949     +  terminator     lambda t0 terminator: transcription terminator from phage lambda
    964..992     +  promoter       cat promoter (fragment): promoter of the E. coli cat gene encoding chloramphenicol acetyltransferase
    993..1656    +  CDS            CmR (fragment): chloramphenicol acetyltransferase; cat; confers resistance to chloramphenicol
   1721..1807    +  terminator     rrnB T1 terminator: Escherichia coli rrnB; transcription terminator T1 from the E. coli rrnB gene
   1819..1860    +  CDS            rop (fragment): Rop protein, which maintains plasmids at low copy number; rop
   1962..2102    +  misc_feature   bom: basis of mobility region from pBR322
   2288..2876    -  rep_origin     ori: high-copy-number ColE1/pMB1/pBR322/pUC origin of replication
   3047..3907    -  CDS            AmpR: β-lactamase; bla; confers resistance to ampicillin, carbenicillin, and related antibiotics
   3908..4012    -  promoter       AmpR promoter: bla
