[The description below was written by a language model from this plasmid's Addgene catalogue record and pLannotate feature annotations shown in this document.]
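Description:
pQE-60NA-mCherry2C is a bacterial expression plasmid built on the pQE-60NA backbone, carrying the red fluorescent protein variant mCherry2C for production in E. coli. It replicates from a ColE1/pMB1-type origin and is selected with ampicillin through a β-lactamase gene driven by its own bla promoter. The annotation also detects a pBR322 bom region and a short rop fragment, along with a fragmentary cat promoter and chloramphenicol acetyltransferase coding sequence followed by the rrnB T1 terminator. Because the cat element is annotated only as a fragment and the record lists ampicillin alone as the selection, chloramphenicol resistance should not be assumed.

The payload is a 711 bp mCherry2C open reading frame, cloned between NcoI and NotI sites. It sits downstream of the bacteriophage T5 promoter, which is recognised by E. coli RNA polymerase and contains an embedded lac operator. A second lac operator follows, so transcription can be repressed by LacI and induced with IPTG. No lacI gene is annotated on the plasmid, so any repressor would have to come from the host. The lambda t0 terminator ends the transcript. mCherry2C is an mCherry derivative whose N- and C-termini were modified to reduce cytotoxicity, while keeping the original mammalian codon optimisation. No affinity tag is annotated. The plasmid serves to express this less toxic red fluorescent protein in bacteria.

The size figures in the record do not agree. The catalogue lists a total of 3,398 bp and a backbone size of 711 bp, which simply matches the insert, whereas the sequenced record is 4,108 nt.
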