Addgene plasmid #160461: pQE-60NA-mCherry2C
Purpose: Encodes an mCherry variant that displays lower cytotoxicity in bacteria
Depositing lab: Benjamin Glick. Depositing organization: University of Chicago. Publication: A photostable monomeric superfolder GFP. Valbuena FM, Fizgerald I, Strack RL, Andruska N, Smith L, Glick BS. Traffic. 2020 May 15. doi: 10.1111/tra.12737. PubMed 32415747.
Backbone
  Vector backbone: pQE-60NA
  Backbone size w/o insert (bp): 711
  Total vector size (bp): 3398
  Vector type: Bacterial Expression
Growth in bacteria
  Bacterial resistance: Ampicillin, 100 μg/mL
  Growth temperature: 37°C
  Growth strain: DH5alpha
  Copy number: Unknown
Gene/Insert
  Gene/Insert name: mCherry2C
  Insert size (bp): 711
  Promoter: T5
  Cloning method: Restriction Enzyme; 5′ cloning site NcoI (unknown if destroyed); 3′ cloning site NotI (unknown if destroyed)
  Sequencing primers: 5′ TAGATTCAATTGTGAGCGGATAACAATTTC; 3′ TGAGGTCATTACTGGATCTATCAACAGGA
Terms and licenses: Academic/Nonprofit Terms; Industry Terms: Not Available to Industry
How to cite: pQE-60NA-mCherry2C was a gift from Benjamin Glick (Addgene plasmid # 160461 ; http://n2t.net/addgene:160461 ; RRID:Addgene_160461)
